>Addgene plasmid #176755 | AAV-mDlx-jGCaMP8s-WPRE | addgene full sequence | sequence record 349046 | Addgene NGS Result
GCATTAATGAATCGGCCAACGCGCGGGGAGAGGCGGTTTGCGTATTGGGCGCTCTTCCGCTTCCTCGCTC
ACTGACTCGCTGCGCTCGGTCGTTCGGCTGCGGCGAGCGGTATCAGCTCACTCAAAGGCGGTAATACGGT
TATCCACAGAATCAGGGGATAACGCAGGAAAGAACATGTGAGCAAAAGGCCAGCAAAAGGCCAGGAACCG
TAAAAAGGCCGCGTTGCTGGCGTTTTTCCATAGGCTCCGCCCCCCTGACGAGCATCACAAAAATCGACGC
TCAAGTCAGAGGTGGCGAAACCCGACAGGACTATAAAGATACCAGGCGTTTCCCCCTGGAAGCTCCCTCG
TGCGCTCTCCTGTTCCGACCCTGCCGCTTACCGGATACCTGTCCGCCTTTCTCCCTTCGGGAAGCGTGGC
GCTTTCTCATAGCTCACGCTGTAGGTATCTCAGTTCGGTGTAGGTCGTTCGCTCCAAGCTGGGCTGTGTG
CACGAACCCCCCGTTCAGCCCGACCGCTGCGCCTTATCCGGTAACTATCGTCTTGAGTCCAACCCGGTAA
GACACGACTTATCGCCACTGGCAGCAGCCACTGGTAACAGGATTAGCAGAGCGAGGTATGTAGGCGGTGC
TACAGAGTTCTTGAAGTGGTGGCCTAACTACGGCTACACTAGAAGAACAGTATTTGGTATCTGCGCTCTG
CTGAAGCCAGTTACCTTCGGAAAAAGAGTTGGTAGCTCTTGATCCGGCAAACAAACCACCGCTGGTAGCG
GTGGTTTTTTTGTTTGCAAGCAGCAGATTACGCGCAGAAAAAAAGGATCTCAAGAAGATCCTTTGATCTT
TTCTACGGGGTCTGACGCTCAGTGGAACGAAAACTCACGTTAAGGGATTTTGGTCATGAGATTATCAAAA
AGGATCTTCACCTAGATCCTTTTAAATTAAAAATGAAGTTTTAAATCAATCTAAAGTATATATGAGTAAA
CTTGGTCTGACAGTTACCAATGCTTAATCAGTGAGGCACCTATCTCAGCGATCTGTCTATTTCGTTCATC
CATAGTTGCCTGACTCCCCGTCGTGTAGATAACTACGATACGGGAGGGCTTACCATCTGGCCCCAGTGCT
GCAATGATACCGCGAGACCCACGCTCACCGGCTCCAGATTTATCAGCAATAAACCAGCCAGCCGGAAGGG
CCGAGCGCAGAAGTGGTCCTGCAACTTTATCCGCCTCCATCCAGTCTATTAATTGTTGCCGGGAAGCTAG
AGTAAGTAGTTCGCCAGTTAATAGTTTGCGCAACGTTGTTGCCATTGCTACAGGCATCGTGGTGTCACGC
TCGTCGTTTGGTATGGCTTCATTCAGCTCCGGTTCCCAACGATCAAGGCGAGTTACATGATCCCCCATGT
TGTGCAAAAAAGCGGTTAGCTCCTTCGGTCCTCCGATCGTTGTCAGAAGTAAGTTGGCCGCAGTGTTATC
ACTCATGGTTATGGCAGCACTGCATAATTCTCTTACTGTCATGCCATCCGTAAGATGCTTTTCTGTGACT
GGTGAGTACTCAACCAAGTCATTCTGAGAATAGTGTATGCGGCGACCGAGTTGCTCTTGCCCGGCGTCAA
TACGGGATAATACCGCGCCACATAGCAGAACTTTAAAAGTGCTCATCATTGGAAAACGTTCTTCGGGGCG
AAAACTCTCAAGGATCTTACCGCTGTTGAGATCCAGTTCGATGTAACCCACTCGTGCACCCAACTGATCT
TCAGCATCTTTTACTTTCACCAGCGTTTCTGGGTGAGCAAAAACAGGAAGGCAAAATGCCGCAAAAAAGG
GAATAAGGGCGACACGGAAATGTTGAATACTCATACTCTTCCTTTTTCAATATTATTGAAGCATTTATCA
GGGTTATTGTCTCATGAGCGGATACATATTTGAATGTATTTAGAAAAATAAACAAATAGGGGTTCCGCGC
ACATTTCCCCGAAAAGTGCCACCTAAATTGTAAGCGTTAATATTTTGTTAAAATTCGCGTTAAATTTTTG
TTAAATCAGCTCATTTTTTAACCAATAGGCCGAAATCGGCAAAATCCCTTATAAATCAAAAGAATAGACC
GAGATAGGGT
[37 nt withheld, positions 2111-2147]
AAAGAACGTGGACTCCAACGTCAAAGG
[49 nt withheld, positions 2175-2223]
T
[91 nt withheld, positions 2225-2315]
G
[124 nt withheld, positions 2317-2440]
CCCATTCGCCATTCAGGCTGCGCAACTGTTGGGAAGGGCGATCGGTGCGGGCCTCTTCGCTATTACGCCA
GCTGCGCGCTCGCTCGCTCACTGAGGCCGCCCGGGCAAAGCCCGGGCGTCGGGCGACCTTTGGTCGCCCG
GCCTCAGTGAGCGAGCGAGCGCGCAGAGAGGGAGTGGCCAACTCCATCACTAGGGGTTCCTTGTAGTTAA
TGATTAACCCGCCATGCTACTTATCTACGTAGCCATGCTCTAGGAAGATCTTATACACTCACAGTGGTTT
GGCATATATTTGGTGAAATTTTTTAAGGAAAAATTAGTGTTGGTTTCGATATATGGTAGCTTTTTCTCTA
ACATAATTTGAATAATTCAGCAAAGCCCTACTACCAGCTGTACTTCTGCAGCCTCTTCCATTCTTTCCAG
CATTATAATTTTGGTTAATTTTCAATTTTAGGTCCTACGTCTCTGCAATTTGTGTATGAATAACAGAATA
ATTTCCCTCTTTTGTTTCGCCTTTCCTGTTCCTGAATCTAAATAAAGATGGCTTTTTAGTATTAAAAGTG
GAAGAAAATTACAGGTAATTATCTTTGACGGTAAAAACGCTGTAATCAGCGGGCTACATGAAAAATTACT
CTAATTATGGCTGCATTTAAGAGAATGGAAAAAAACCTTCTTGTGGATAAAAACCTTAAATTGTCCCCAA
TGTCTGCTTCAAATTGGATGGCACTGCAGCTGGAGGCTTTGTTCAGAATTGATCCTGGGGAGCTACGAAC
CCAAAGTTTCACAGTAGGAAGCTTGATATCGAATTCCTGCAGCCCGGGCTGGGCATAAAAGTCAGGGCAG
AGCCATCTATTGCTTACATTTGCTTCTAGCCTGCAGGTCGAGGAGCGCAGCCTTCCAGAAGCAGAGCGCG
GCGCCTTAAGCTGCAGAAGTTGGTCGTGAGGCACTGGGCAGGTAAGTATCAAGGTTACAAGACAGGTTTA
AGGAGACCAATAGAAACTGGGCTTGTCGAGACAGAGAAGACTCTTGCGTTTCTGATAGGCACCTATTGGT
CTTACTGACATCCACTTTGCCTTTCTCTCCACAGGTGTCCACTCCCAGTTCAATTACAGCGCTAGCAAGG
ATCCACCCGCCACCATGCATCATCACCATCATCACACGCGTCGCAAGAAGACCTTCAAGGAGGTGGCCAC
CGCCGTGAAGATCATCGCCATGCTGATGGGCCTGAAGATCAACGTCTATATCAAGGCCGACAAGCAGAAG
AACGGCATCAAGGCGAACTTCCACATCCGCCACAACATCGAGGACGGCGGCGTGCAGCTCGCCTACCACT
ACCAGCAGAACACCCCCATCGGCGACGGCCCCGTGCTGCTGCCCGACAACCACTACCTGAGCGTGGAGTC
CAAACTTTCGAAAGACCCCAACGAGAAGCGCGATCACATGGTCCTGCTGGAGTTCGTGACCGCCGCCGGG
ATCACTCTCGGCATGGACGAGCTGTACAAGGGCGGTACCGGAGGGAGCATGGTGAGCAAGGGCGAGGAGC
TGTTCACCGGGGTGGTGCCCATCCTGGTCGAGCTGGACGGCGACGTAAACGGCCACAAGTTCAGCGTGTC
CGGCGAGGGTGAGGGCGATGCCACCTACGGCAAGCTGACCCTGAAGTTCATCTGCACCACCGGCAAGCTG
CCCGTGCCCTGGCCCACCCTCGTGACCACCCTGACCTACGGCGTGCAGTGCTTCAGCCGCTACCCCGACC
ACATGAAGCAGCACGACTTCTTCAAGTCCGCCATGCCCGAAGGCTACATCCAGGAGCGCACCATCTTCTT
CAAGGACGACGGCAACTACAAGACCCGCGCCGAGGTGAAGTTCGAGGGCGACACCCTGGTGAACCGCATC
GAGCTGAAGGGCATCGACTTCAAGGAGGACGGCAACATCCTGGGGCACAAGCTGGAGTACAACCTGCCGG
ACCAACTGACTGAAGAGCAGATCGCAGAATACAAAGAGGCTTTCTCCCTATTTGACAAGGACGGGGATGG
GACAATAACAACCAAGGAGCTGGGGACGGTGATGCGGTCTCTCGGACACAACCCCACAGAAGCAGAGCTG
CAGGACATGATCAATGAAGTAGATGCCGACGGTGACGGCACAATCGACTTCCCTGAGTTCCTGACAATGA
TGGCAAGAAAAATGAAATACAGGGACACGGAAGAAGAAATTAGAGAAGCGTTCGGTGTGTTTGATAAGGA
TGGCAATGGCTACATCAGTGCAGCAGAGCTTCGCCACGTGATGACAAACCTTGGAGAGAAGTTAACAGAT
GAAGAGGTTGATGAAATGATCAGGGAAGCAGACATCGATGGGGATGGTCAGGTAAACTACGAAGAGTTTG
TACAAATGATGACAGCGAAGTAAAAGCTTATCGATAATCAACCTCTGGATTACAAAATTTGTGAAAGATT
GACTGGTATTCTTAACTATGTTGCTCCTTTTACGCTATGTGGATACGCTGCTTTAATGCCTTTGTATCAT
GCTATTGCTTCCCGTATGGCTTTCATTTTCTCCTCCTTGTATAAATCCTGGTTGCTGTCTCTTTATGAGG
AGTTGTGGCCCGTTGTCAGGCAACGTGGCGTGGTGTGCACTGTGTTTGCTGACGCAACCCCCACTGGTTG
GGGCATTGCCACCACCTGTCAGCTCCTTTCCGGGACTTTCGCTTTCCCCCTCCCTATTGCCACGGCGGAA
CTCATCGCCGCCTGCCTTGCCCGCTGCTGGACAGGGGCTCGGCTGTTGGGCACTGACAATTCCGTGGTGT
TGTCGGGGAAATCATCGTCCTTTCCTTGGCTGCTCGCCTGTGTTGCCACCTGGATTCTGCGCGGGACGTC
CTTCTGCTACGTCCCTTCGGCCCTCAATCCAGCGGACCTTCCTTCCCGCGGCCTGCTGCCGGCTCTGCGG
CCTCTTCCGCGTCTTCGCCTTCGCCCTCAGACGAGTCGGATCTCCCTTTGGGCCGCCTCCCCGCATCGAT
ACCGTCGACCTCGACCCGGGCGGCCGCTTCGAGCAGACATGATAAGATACATTGATGAGTTTGGACAAAC
CACAACTAGAATGCAGTGAAAAAAATGCTTTATTTGTGAAATTTGTGATGCTATTGCTTTATTTGTAACC
ATTATAAGCTGCAATAAACAAGTTAACAACAACAATTGCATTCATTTTATGTTTCAGGTTCAGGGGGAGA
TGTGGGAGGTTTTTTAAAGCAAGTAAAACCTCTACAAATGTGGTAAAATCGATAAGGATCTTCCTAGAGC
ATGGCTACGTAGATAAGTAGCATGGCGGGTTAATCATTAACTACAAGGAACCCCTAGTGATGGAGTTGGC
CACTCCCTCTCTGCGCGCTCGCTCGCTCACTGAGGCCGGGCGACCAAAGGTCGCCCGACGCCCGGGCTTT
GCCCGGGCGGCCTCAGTGAGCGAGCGAGCGCGCAGCT
Features (pLannotate 1.2.2; 15 found; start..end, strand, type, name):
    235..823     -  rep_origin     ori: high-copy-number ColE1/pMB1/pBR322/pUC origin of replication
    994..1854    -  CDS            AmpR: β-lactamase; bla; confers resistance to ampicillin, carbenicillin, and related antibiotics
   1855..1959    -  promoter       AmpR promoter: bla
   2012..2440    -  rep_origin     f1 ori (sequence partly withheld): f1 bacteriophage origin of replication; arrow indicates direction of (+) strand synthesis
   2445..2514    -  CDS            lacZα (fragment): LacZα fragment of β-galactosidase; lacZ fragment
   2509..2641    -  repeat_region  AAV2 ITR (fragment): inverted terminal repeat of adeno-associated virus serotype 2 inverted
   3229..3258    -  misc_feature   MCS (fragment): pBluescript multiple cloning site
   3392..3524    +  intron         chimeric intron: chimera between introns from human β-globin and immunoglobulin heavy chain genes
   3671..4841    +  CDS            GCaMP6s (fragment): improved fluorescent protein-based calcium sensor (Chen et al., 2013)
   4856..5444    +  misc_feature   WPRE: woodchuck hepatitis virus posttranscriptional regulatory element
   5445..5464    +  misc_feature   MCS (fragment): pBluescript multiple cloning site
   5493..5614    -  polyA_signal   SV40 poly(A) signal: SV40 polyadenylation signal
   5637..5705    -  CDS            large T antigen (fragment): large T antigen from SV40 (simian virus 40)
   5776..2       +  repeat_region  AAV2 ITR (across the origin): inverted terminal repeat of adeno-associated virus serotype 2 inverted
   5903..52      -  CDS            lacI (fragment) (across the origin): lac repressor; lacI; The lac repressor binds to the lac operator to inhibit transcription in E. coli. This inhibition can be relieved by adding lactose or isopropyl-β-D-thiogalactopyranoside (IPTG).
