[The description below was written by a language model from this plasmid's Addgene catalogue record and pLannotate feature annotations shown in this document.]
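Description:
AAV-mDlx-jGCaMP8s-WPRE is an adeno-associated virus transfer plasmid for mammalian expression, designed to deliver the genetically encoded calcium indicator jGCaMP8s to GABAergic interneurons. The expression cassette lies between two AAV2 inverted terminal repeats, which are the cis elements needed for replication and packaging of the intervening DNA into AAV particles when helper functions are supplied in trans. The bacterial portion of the roughly 5.9 kb plasmid carries a ColE1/pUC-type origin, an f1 phage origin, and a β-lactamase gene with its own promoter for ampicillin selection. Although this origin type is normally high copy, the catalogue lists the plasmid as low copy and pairs it with a recombination-deficient host strain, as is common for ITR-containing plasmids, whose repeats are prone to rearrangement. Small lacZα, lacI and multiple cloning site fragments are leftovers from the parental cloning vector.

Expression is driven by the mDlx enhancer, which restricts transcription largely to forebrain inhibitory interneurons. The automated annotation does not label this element, but an unannotated stretch between the upstream ITR and the chimeric β-globin/immunoglobulin intron is where it would be expected. The intron precedes the 1,269 bp jGCaMP8s coding sequence, which carries an N-terminal 6xHis tag. The annotation tool reports this region as a GCaMP6s fragment, reflecting the close relationship of the two sensors rather than a discrepancy. The sensor combines jellyfish GFP-derived sequence with rat and chicken components. A WPRE downstream enhances transcript stability and expression, followed by an SV40 polyadenylation signal. The construct is typically used to make AAV for imaging calcium activity in interneuron populations.
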