Addgene plasmid #176755: AAV-mDlx-jGCaMP8s-WPRE
Purpose: jGCaMP8s expression in GABA-ergic interneurons under the control of mDlx enhancer
Depositing lab: Loren Looger. Depositing organization: HHMI, Janelia Research Campus.
Backbone
  Vector backbone: AAV
  Vector type: Mammalian Expression, AAV
Growth in bacteria
  Bacterial resistance: Ampicillin, 100 μg/mL
  Growth temperature: 30°C
  Growth strain: NEB Stable
  Copy number: Low Copy
Gene/Insert
  Gene/Insert name: jGCaMP8s
  Species: R. norvegicus (rat), G. gallus (chicken); A. victoria (jellyfish)
  Insert size (bp): 1269
  Promoter: mDlx
  Tag / fusion protein: 6xHis (N terminal on insert)
  Cloning method: Gibson Cloning
Terms and licenses: Academic/Nonprofit Terms; Industry Terms: Not Available to Industry
How to cite: AAV-mDlx-jGCaMP8s-WPRE was a gift from Loren Looger (Addgene plasmid # 176755 ; http://n2t.net/addgene:176755 ; RRID:Addgene_176755) For viral preps, please replace (Addgene plasmid # 176755) in the above sentence with: (Addgene viral prep # 176755-AAV1), (Addgene viral prep # 176755-AAV9), or (Addgene viral prep # 176755-AAVrg)
